>Addgene plasmid #222975 | pBEL3001 | addgene full sequence | sequence record 441431 | Addgene NGS Result
AGGCGTTTTGCGCTGCTTCGCGATGTACGGGCCAGATATACGCGTTGACATTGATTATTGACTAGTTATT
AATAGTAATCAATTACGGGGTCATTAGTTCATAGCCCATATATGGAGTTCCGCGTTACATAACTTACGGT
AAATGGCCCGCCTGGCTGACCGCCCAACGACCCCCGCCCATTGACGTCAATAATGACGTATGTTCCCATA
GTAACGCCAATAGGGACTTTCCATTGACGTCAATGGGTGGAGTATTTACGGTAAACTGCCCACTTGGCAG
TACATCAAGTGTATCATATGCCAAGTACGCCCCCTATTGACGTCAATGACGGTAAATGGCCCGCCTGGCA
TTATGCCCAGTACATGACCTTATGGGACTTTCCTACTTGGCAGTACATCTACGTATTAGTCATCGCTATT
ACCATGGTGATGCGGTTTTGGCAGTACATCAATGGGCGTGGATAGCGGTTTGACTCACGGGGATTTCCAA
GTCTCCACCCCATTGACGTCAATGGGAGTTTGTTTTGGCACCAAAATCAACGGGACTTTCCAAAATGTCG
TAACAACTCCGCCCCATTGACGCAAATGGGCGGTAGGCGTGTACGGTGGGAGGTCTATATAAGCAGAGCT
CGTTTAGTGAACCGTCAGATCGCCTGGAGACGCCATCCACGCTGTTTTGACCTCCATAGAAGACACCGGG
ACCGATCCAGCCTCCGGACTCTAGAGGATCGAACCCTTGGATCTCTAGCGAATTCCCTCTAGACACAGAC
GCTCACCATGGAACCGGGTTTGATCTTGATGTTTATGTCAATCTTTGTTAGCGCAAGGGACAGAGAGTTA
GAGGAGTTTGTTGAAAAAGACATCAAGGTTTTTTTTTCGTCCTATCCCACACAGATTAGCAAAGGAGAAG
AACTTTTCACTGGAGTTGTCCCAATTCTTGTTGAATTAGATGGTGATGTTAATGGGCACAAATTTTCTGT
CCGTGGAGAGGGTGAAGGTGATGCTACAAACGGAAAACTCACCCTTAAATTTATTTGCACTACTGGAAAA
CTACCTGTTCCGTGGCCAACACTTGTCACTACTCTGACCTATGGTGTTCAATGCTTTTCCCGTTATCCGG
ATCACATGAAACGGCATGACTTTTTCAAGAGTGCCATGCCCGAAGGTTATGTACAGGAACGCACTATATC
TTTCAAAGATGACGGGACCTACAAGACGCGTGCTGAAGTCAAGTTTGAAGGTGATACCCTTGTTAATCGT
ATCGAGTTAAAGGGTATTGATTTTAAAGAAGATGGAAACATTCTTGGACACAAACTCGAGTACAACTTTA
ACTCACACAATGTATACATCACGGCAGACAAACAAAAGAATGGAATCAAAGCTAACTTCAAAATTCGCCA
CAACGTTGAAGATGGTTCCGTTCAACTAGCAGACCATTATCAACAAAATACTCCAATTGGCGATGGCCCT
GTCCTTTTACCAGACAACCATTACCTGTCGACACAATCTGTCCTTTCGAAAGATCCCAACGAAAAGCGTG
ACCACATGGTCCTTCTTGAGTTTGTAACTGCTGCTGGGATTACACATGGCATGGATGAGCTCTACAAATG
AGCGGCCGCTCGAGGCCGGCAAGGCCGGATCCCCCGACCTCGACAAGGGTTCGATCCCTACCGGTTAGTA
ATGAGTTTGATATCTCGACAATCAACCTCTGGATTACAAAATTTGTGAAAGATTGACTGGTATTCTTAAC
TATGTTGCTCCTTTTACGCTATGTGGATACGCTGCTTTAATGCCTTTGTATCATGCTATTGCTTCCCGTA
TGGCTTTCATTTTCTCCTCCTTGTATAAATCCTGGTTGCTGTCTCTTTATGAGGAGTTGTGGCCCGTTGT
CAGGCAACGTGGCGTGGTGTGCACTGTGTTTGCTGACGCAACCCCCACTGGTTGGGGCATTGCCACCACC
TGTCAGCTCCTTTCCGGGACTTTCGCTTTCCCCCTCCCTATTGCCACGGCGGAACTCATCGCCGCCTGCC
TTGCCCGCTGCTGGACAGGGGCTCGGCTGTTGGGCACTGACAATTCCGTGGTGTTGTCGGGGAAGCTGAC
GTCCTTTCCATGGCTGCTCGCCTGTGTTGCCACCTGGATTCTGCGCGGGACGTCCTTCTGCTACGTCCCT
TCGGCCCTCAATCCAGCGGACCTTCCTTCCCGCGGCCTGCTGCCGGCTCTGCGGCCTCTTCCGCGTCTTC
GCCTTCGCCCTCAGACGAGTCGGATCTCCCTTTGGGCCGCCTCCCCGCCTGGAACGGGGGAGGCTAACTG
AAACACGGAAGGAGACAATACCGGAAGGAACCCGCGCTATGACGGCAATAAAAAGACAGAATAAAACGCA
CGGGTGTTGGGTCGTTTGTTCATAAACGCGGGGTTCGGTCCCAGGGCTGGCACTCTGTCGATACCCCACC
GAGACCCCATTGGGGCCAATACGCCCGCGTTTCTTCCTTTTCCCCACCCCACCCCCCAAGTTCGGGTGAA
GGCCCAGGGCTCGCAGCCAACGTCGGGGCGGCAGGCCCTGCCATAGCAGATCTGCGCAGCTGGGGCTCTA
GGGGGTATCCCC
[124 nt withheld, positions 2603-2726]
C
[91 nt withheld, positions 2728-2818]
A
[49 nt withheld, positions 2820-2868]
CCTTTGACGTTGGAGTCCACGTTCTTT
[37 nt withheld, positions 2896-2932]
ACCCTATCTCGGTCTATTCTTTTGATTTATAAGGGATTTTGCCGATTTCGGCCTATTGGTTAAAAAATGA
GCTGATTTAACAAAAATTTAACGCGAATTAATTCTGTGGAATGTGTGTCAGTTAGGGTGTGGAAAGTCCC
CAGGCTCCCCAGCAGGCAGAAGTATGCAAAGCATGCATCTCAATTAGTCAGCAACCAGGTGTGGAAAGTC
CCCAGGCTCCCCAGCAGGCAGAAGTATGCAAAGCATGCATCTCAATTAGTCAGCAACCATAGTCCCGCCC
CTAACTCCGCCCATCCCGCCCCTAACTCCGCCCAGTTCCGCCCATTCTCCGCCCCATGGCTGACTAATTT
TTTTTATTTATGCAGAGGCCGAGGCCGCCTCTGCCTCTGAGCTATTCCAGAAGTAGTGAGGAGGCTTTTT
TGGAGGCCTAGGCTTTTGCAAAAAGCTCCCGGGAGCTTGTATATCCATTTTCGGATCTGATCAAGAGACA
GGATGAGGATCGTTTCGCATGATTGAACAAGATGGATTGCACGCAGGTTCTCCGGCCGCTTGGGTGGAGA
GGCTATTCGGCTATGACTGGGCACAACAGACAATCGGCTGCTCTGATGCCGCCGTGTTCCGGCTGTCAGC
GCAGGGGCGCCCGGTTCTTTTTGTCAAGACCGACCTGTCCGGTGCCCTGAATGAACTGCAGGACGAGGCA
GCGCGGCTATCGTGGCTGGCCACGACGGGCGTTCCTTGCGCAGCTGTGCTCGACGTTGTCACTGAAGCGG
GAAGGGACTGGCTGCTATTGGGCGAAGTGCCGGGGCAGGATCTCCTGTCATCTCACCTTGCTCCTGCCGA
GAAAGTATCCATCATGGCTGATGCAATGCGGCGGCTGCATACGCTTGATCCGGCTACCTGCCCATTCGAC
CACCAAGCGAAACATCGCATCGAGCGAGCACGTACTCGGATGGAAGCCGGTCTTGTCGATCAGGATGATC
TGGACGAAGAGCATCAGGGGCTCGCGCCAGCCGAACTGTTCGCCAGGCTCAAGGCGCGCATGCCCGACGG
CGAGGATCTCGTCGTGACCCATGGCGATGCCTGCTTGCCGAATATCATGGTGGAAAATGGCCGCTTTTCT
GGATTCATCGACTGTGGCCGGCTGGGTGTGGCGGACCGCTATCAGGACATAGCGTTGGCTACCCGTGATA
TTGCTGAAGAGCTTGGCGGCGAATGGGCTGACCGCTTCCTCGTGCTTTACGGTATCGCCGCTCCCGATTC
GCAGCGCATCGCCTTCTATCGCCTTCTTGACGAGTTCTTCTGAGCGGGACTCTGGGGTTCGCGAAATGAC
CGACCAAGCGACGCCCAACCTGCCATCACGAGATTTCGATTCCACCGCCGCCTTCTATGAAAGGTTGGGC
TTCGGAATCGTTTTCCGGGACGCCGGCTGGATGATCCTCCAGCGCGGGGATCTCATGCTGGAGTTCTTCG
CCCACCCCAACTTGTTTATTGCAGCTTATAATGGTTACAAATAAAGCAATAGCATCACAAATTTCACAAA
TAAAGCATTTTTTTCACTGCATTCTAGTTGTGGTTTGTCCAAACTCATCAATGTATCTTATCATGTCTGT
ATACCGTCGACCTCTAGCTAGAGCTTGGCGTAATCATGGTCATAGCTGTTTCCTGTGTGAAATTGTTATC
CGCTCACAATTCCACACAACATACGAGCCGGAAGCATAAAGTGTAAAGCCTGGGGTGCCTAATGAGTGAG
CTAACTCACATTAATTGCGTTGCGCTCACTGCCCGCTTTCCAGTCGGGAAACCTGTCGTGCCAGCTGCAT
TAATGAATCGGCCAACGCGCGGGGAGAGGCGGTTTGCGTATTGGGCGCTCTTCCGCTTCCTCGCTCACTG
ACTCGCTGCGCTCGGTCGTTCGGCTGCGGCGAGCGGTATCAGCTCACTCAAAGGCGGTAATACGGTTATC
CACAGAATCAGGGGATAACGCAGGAAAGAACATGTGAGCAAAAGGCCAGCAAAAGGCCAGGAACCGTAAA
AAGGCCGCGTTGCTGGCGTTTTTCCATAGGCTCCGCCCCCCTGACGAGCATCACAAAAATCGACGCTCAA
GTCAGAGGTGGCGAAACCCGACAGGACTATAAAGATACCAGGCGTTTCCCCCTGGAAGCTCCCTCGTGCG
CTCTCCTGTTCCGACCCTGCCGCTTACCGGATACCTGTCCGCCTTTCTCCCTTCGGGAAGCGTGGCGCTT
TCTCATAGCTCACGCTGTAGGTATCTCAGTTCGGTGTAGGTCGTTCGCTCCAAGCTGGGCTGTGTGCACG
AACCCCCCGTTCAGCCCGACCGCTGCGCCTTATCCGGTAACTATCGTCTTGAGTCCAACCCGGTAAGACA
CGACTTATCGCCACTGGCAGCAGCCACTGGTAACAGGATTAGCAGAGCGAGGTATGTAGGCGGTGCTACA
GAGTTCTTGAAGTGGTGGCCTAACTACGGCTACACTAGAAGAACAGTATTTGGTATCTGCGCTCTGCTGA
AGCCAGTTACCTTCGGAAAAAGAGTTGGTAGCTCTTGATCCGGCAAACAAACCACCGCTGGTAGCGGTGG
TTTTTTTGTTTGCAAGCAGCAGATTACGCGCAGAAAAAAAGGATCTCAAGAAGATCCTTTGATCTTTTCT
ACGGGGTCTGACGCTCAGTGGAACGAAAACTCACGTTAAGGGATTTTGGTCATGAGATTATCAAAAAGGA
TCTTCACCTAGATCCTTTTAAATTAAAAATGAAGTTTTAAATCAATCTAAAGTATATATGAGTAAACTTG
GTCTGACAGTTACCAATGCTTAATCAGTGAGGCACCTATCTCAGCGATCTGTCTATTTCGTTCATCCATA
GTTGCCTGACTCCCCGTCGTGTAGATAACTACGATACGGGAGGGCTTACCATCTGGCCCCAGTGCTGCAA
TGATACCGCGAGACCCACGCTCACCGGCTCCAGATTTATCAGCAATAAACCAGCCAGCCGGAAGGGCCGA
GCGCAGAAGTGGTCCTGCAACTTTATCCGCCTCCATCCAGTCTATTAATTGTTGCCGGGAAGCTAGAGTA
AGTAGTTCGCCAGTTAATAGTTTGCGCAACGTTGTTGCCATTGCTACAGGCATCGTGGTGTCACGCTCGT
CGTTTGGTATGGCTTCATTCAGCTCCGGTTCCCAACGATCAAGGCGAGTTACATGATCCCCCATGTTGTG
CAAAAAAGCGGTTAGCTCCTTCGGTCCTCCGATCGTTGTCAGAAGTAAGTTGGCCGCAGTGTTATCACTC
ATGGTTATGGCAGCACTGCATAATTCTCTTACTGTCATGCCATCCGTAAGATGCTTTTCTGTGACTGGTG
AGTACTCAACCAAGTCATTCTGAGAATAGTGTATGCGGCGACCGAGTTGCTCTTGCCCGGCGTCAATACG
GGATAATACCGCGCCACATAGCAGAACTTTAAAAGTGCTCATCATTGGAAAACGTTCTTCGGGGCGAAAA
CTCTCAAGGATCTTACCGCTGTTGAGATCCAGTTCGATGTAACCCACTCGTGCACCCAACTGATCTTCAG
CATCTTTTACTTTCACCAGCGTTTCTGGGTGAGCAAAAACAGGAAGGCAAAATGCCGCAAAAAAGGGAAT
AAGGGCGACACGGAAATGTTGAATACTCATACTCTTCCTTTTTCAATATTATTGAAGCATTTATCAGGGT
TATTGTCTCATGAGCGGATACATATTTGAATGTATTTAGAAAAATAAACAAATAGGGGTTCCGCGCACAT
TTCCCCGAAAAGTGCCACCTGACGTCGACGGATCGGGAGATCTCCCGATCCCCTATGGTGCACTCTCAGT
ACAATCTGCTCTGATGCCGCATAGTTAAGCCAGTATCTGCTCCCTGCTTGTGTGTTGGAGGTCGCTGAGT
AGTGCGCGAGCAAAATTTAAGCTACAACAAGGCAAGGCTTGACCGACAATTGCATGAAGAATCTGCTTAG
GGTT
Features (pLannotate 1.2.2; 20 found; start..end, strand, type, name):
     47..426     +  enhancer       CMV enhancer: human cytomegalovirus immediate early enhancer
    427..630     +  promoter       CMV promoter: human cytomegalovirus (CMV) immediate early promoter
    778..912     +  CDS            Y7A9_ENCCU (fragment): Experimental evidence at protein level: Swiss-Prot protein existence level 1. From Encephalitozoon cuniculi (strain GB-M1) (Microsporidian parasite).
    895..1608    +  CDS            Superfolder GFP: Superfolder GFP is a basic (constitutively fluorescent) green fluorescent protein published in 2005, derived from Aequorea victoria. It is reported to be a very rapidly-maturing weak dimer.
   1700..2288    +  misc_feature   WPRE: woodchuck hepatitis virus posttranscriptional regulatory element
   2353..2401    +  polyA_signal   HSV TK poly(A) signal: herpes simplex virus thymidine kinase polyadenylation signal (Cole and Stacy, 1985)
   2492..2508    -  polyA_signal   bGH poly(A) signal (fragment): bovine growth hormone polyadenylation signal
   2603..3031    +  rep_origin     f1 ori (sequence partly withheld): f1 bacteriophage origin of replication; arrow indicates direction of (+) strand synthesis
   3045..3374    +  promoter       SV40 promoter: SV40 enhancer and early promoter
   3441..4232    +  CDS            neo: KKA2_KLEPN - Also known as kan, nptII. Experimental evidence at protein level: Swiss-Prot protein existence level 1. Resistance to kanamycin, neomycin, paromomycin, ribostamycin, butirosin and gentamicin B. From Klebsiella pneumoniae.
   4258..4416    +  CDS            ble (fragment): BLE_KLEPN - Experimental evidence at protein level: Swiss-Prot protein existence level 1. Binding protein with a strong affinity to the bleomycin family of antibiotics. Binds to CL990; an antimitotic-antibiotic compound. From Klebsiella pneumoniae.
   4411..4532    +  polyA_signal   SV40 poly(A) signal: SV40 polyadenylation signal
   4605..4621    -  protein_bind   lac operator: The lac repressor binds to the lac operator to inhibit transcription in E. coli. This inhibition can be relieved by adding lactose or isopropyl-β-D-thiogalactopyranoside (IPTG). lac repressor encoded by lacI
   4629..4659    -  promoter       lac promoter: promoter for the E. coli lac operon
   4674..4695    -  protein_bind   CAP binding site: CAP binding activates transcription in the presence of cAMP. E. coli catabolite activator protein
   4708..4800    -  CDS            lacI (fragment): lac repressor; lacI; The lac repressor binds to the lac operator to inhibit transcription in E. coli. This inhibition can be relieved by adding lactose or isopropyl-β-D-thiogalactopyranoside (IPTG).
   4983..5571    -  rep_origin     ori: high-copy-number ColE1/pMB1/pBR322/pUC origin of replication
   5742..6602    -  CDS            AmpR: β-lactamase; bla; confers resistance to ampicillin, carbenicillin, and related antibiotics
   6603..6707    -  promoter       AmpR promoter: bla
   6766..6818    -  misc_feature   bom (fragment): basis of mobility region from pBR322
