[The description below was written by a language model from this plasmid's Addgene catalogue record and pLannotate feature annotations shown in this document.]
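Description:
pBEL3001 is a mammalian expression plasmid of about 6.9 kb built on the pcDNA3.4 backbone. It expresses a putative signal peptide from the Encephalitozoon intestinalis protein Eint_071050 fused to superfolder GFP. The plasmid is propagated in E. coli at high copy from a ColE1/pUC-type origin and selected with ampicillin through the β-lactamase gene and its native promoter. An f1 phage origin and residual lac promoter/operator, lacI and bom fragments are also present as backbone remnants.

The expression cassette is driven by the human cytomegalovirus immediate early enhancer and promoter. Downstream lies a short coding segment of roughly 135 bp that the automated annotation matched to a homologous Encephalitozoon cuniculi protein fragment. According to the catalogue entry this segment is the E. intestinalis signal peptide region, and it runs directly into the superfolder GFP open reading frame, a rapidly maturing Aequorea victoria derivative. A WPRE follows the fusion and enhances transcript stability and expression, and the herpes simplex virus thymidine kinase polyadenylation signal terminates the transcript. A separate cassette uses the SV40 enhancer/early promoter to drive the neomycin phosphotransferase gene, ending in an SV40 poly(A) signal, which would permit G418 selection of transfected mammalian cells. The insert was assembled by Gibson cloning.

The stated purpose is to express the signal peptide–GFP fusion in mammalian cells. Such a fusion allows the behaviour of the candidate microsporidian targeting sequence to be followed by fluorescence. The associated work concerns E. intestinalis infection of human macrophages, but the record does not specify the exact assays in which the plasmid was used.
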