Addgene plasmid #222975: pBEL3001
Purpose: To express a putative signal peptide from Encephalitozoon intestinalis protein Eint_071050 fused to GFP in mammalian cells
Depositing lab: Gira Bhabha & Damian Ekiert. Depositing organization: NYU Grossman School of Medicine. Publication: scRNA-seq reveals transcriptional dynamics of Encephalitozoon intestinalis parasites in human macrophages. Jaroenlak P, McCarty KL, Xia B, Lam C, Zwack EE, Yanai I, Bhabha G, Ekiert DC. bioRxiv 2024.05.30.596468 10.1101/2024.05.30.596468.
Backbone
  Vector backbone: pcDNA3.4
  Vector type: Mammalian Expression
Growth in bacteria
  Bacterial resistance: Ampicillin, 100 μg/mL
  Growth temperature: 37°C
  Growth strain: DH5alpha
  Copy number: High Copy
Gene/Insert
  Gene/Insert name: sfGFP
  Species: Putative signal peptide from Encephalitozoon intestinalis and GFP from Aequorea victoria
  Cloning method: Gibson Cloning
Terms and licenses: Academic/Nonprofit Terms; Industry Terms: Not Available to Industry
Depositor comments: Please visit https://doi.org/10.1101/2024.05.30.596468 for bioRxiv preprint.
How to cite: pBEL3001 was a gift from Gira Bhabha & Damian Ekiert (Addgene plasmid # 222975 ; http://n2t.net/addgene:222975 ; RRID:Addgene_222975)
